>Addgene plasmid #215281 | pX552-hSyn-DIO-GCaMP8f_Grin1 gRNA | addgene full sequence | sequence record 425074 | Addgene NGS Result
GAGGGCCTATTTCCCATGATTCCTTCATATTTGCATATACGATACAAGGCTGTTAGAGAGATAATTGGAA
TTAATTTGACTGTAAACACAAAGATATTAGTACAAAATACGTGACGTAGAAAGTAATAATTTCTTGGGTA
GTTTGCAGTTTTAAAATTATGTTTTAAAATGGACTATCATATGCTTACCGTAACTTGAAAGTATTTCGAT
TTCTTGGCTTTATATATCTTGTGGAAAGGACGAAACACCGCACAGCAGATGTTCCGCGGTTTTAGAGCTA
GAAATAGCAAGTTAAAATAAGGCTAGTCCGTTATCAACTTGAAAAAGTGGCACCGAGTCGGTGCTTTTTT
TCTAGACTGCAGAGGGCCCTGCGTATGAGTGCAAGTGGGTTTTAGGACCAGGATGAGGCGGGGTGGGGGT
GCCTACCTGACGACCGACCCCGACCCACTGGACAAGCACCCAACCCCCATTCCCCAAATTGCGCATCCCC
TATCAGAGAGGGGGAGGGGAAACAGGATGCGGCGAGGCGCGTGCGCACTGCCAGCTTCAGCACCGCGGAC
AGTGCCTTCGCCCCCGCCTGGCGGCGCGCGCCACCGCCGCCTCAGCACTGAAGGCGCGCTGACGTCACTC
GCCGGTCCCCCGCAAACTCCCCTTCCCGGCCACCTTGGTCGCGTCCGCGCCGCCGCCGGCCCAGCCGGAC
CGCACCACGCGAGGCGCGAGATAGGGGGGCACGGGCGCGACCATCTGCGCTGCGGCGCCGGCGACTCAGC
GCTGCCTCAGTCTGCGGTGGGCAGCGGAGGAGTCGTGTCGTGCCTGAGAGCGCAGTCGAGAAGGTACCGG
ATCTAGAGCCTCTGCTAACCATGTTCATGCCTTCTTCTTTTTCCTACAGCTCCTGGGCAACGTGCTGGTT
ATTGTGCTGTCTCATCATTTTGGCAAAGAATTGGATCCCCATAACTTCGTATAAAGTATCCTATACGAAG
TTATATCAAAATAGGAAGACCAATGCTTCACCATCGACCCGAATTGCCAAGCATCACCATCGACCCATAA
CTTCGTATAATGTATGCTATACGAAGTTATGAATTCCTGCAGGAGCTCACTAGTTTCACTTCGCTGTCAT
CATTTGTACAAACTCTTCGTAGTTTACCTGACCATCCCCATCGATGTCTGCTTCCCTGATCATTTCATCA
ACCTCTTCATCTGTTAACTTCTCTCCAAGGTTTGTCATCACGTGGCGAAGCTCTGCTGCACTGATGTAGC
CATTGCCATCCTTATCAAACACACCGAACGCTTCTCTAATTTCTTCTTCCGTGTCCCTGTATTTCATTTT
TCTTGCCATCATTGTCAGGAACTCAGGGAAGTCGATTGTGCCGTCACCGTCGGCATCTACTTCATTGATC
ATGTCCTGCAGCTCTGCTTCTGTGGGGTTCAGTCCGAGAGACCGCATCACCGTCCCCAGCTCCTTGGTTG
TTATTGTCCCATCCCCGTCCTTGTCAAATAGGGAGAAAGCCTCTTTAAATTCTGCGATCTGCTCTCCAGT
CAGTTGGTCCGGCAGGTTGTACTCCAGCTTGTGCCCCAGGATGTTGCCGTCCTCCTTGAAGTCGATGCCC
TTCAGCTCGATGCGGTTCACCAGGGTGTCGCCCTCGAACTTCACCTCGGCGCGGGTCTTGTAGTTGCCGT
CGTCCTTGAAGAAGATGGTGCGCTCCTGGATGTAGCCTTCGGGCATGGCGGACTTGAAGAAGTCGTGCTG
CTTCATGTGGTCGGGGTAGCGGCTGAAGCACTGCACGCCGTAGGTCAGGGTGGTCACGAGGGTGGGCCAG
GGCACGGGCAGCTTGCCGGTGGTGCAGATGAACTTCAGGGTCAGCTTGCCGTAGGTGGCATCGCCCTCAC
CCTCGCCGGACACGCTGAACTTGTGGCCGTTTACGTCGCCGTCCAGCTCGACCAGGATGGGCACCACCCC
GGTGAACAGCTCCTCGCCCTTGCTCACCATGCTCCCTCCGGTACCGCCCTTGTACAGCTCGTCCATGCCG
AGAGTGATCCCGGCGGCGGTCACGAACTCCAGCAGGACCATGTGATCGCGCTTCTCGTTGGGGTCTTTCG
AAAGTTTGGACTCCACGCTCAGGTAGTGGTTGTCGGGCAGCAGCACGGGGCCGTCGCCGATGGGGGTGTT
CTGCTGGTAGTGGTAGGCGAGCTGCACGCCGCCGTCCTCGATGTTGTGGCGGATGTGGAAGTTCGCCTTG
ATGCCGTTCTTCTGCTTGTCGGCCTTGATATAGACGTTGATCTTCAGGCCCATCAGGCGGGCGATGATCT
TCACGGCGGTGGCCACCTCCTTGAAGGTCTTCTTGCGACGCGTGTGATGATGGTGATGATGCATGATATC
ATAACTTCGTATAGGATACTTTATACGAAGTTATCATTGGGATTCTTCCTATTTTGATCCAAGCATCACC
ATCGACCCTCTAGTCCAGATCTCACCATCGACCCATAACTTCGTATAGCATACATTATACGAAGTTATGT
CCCTCGAAGAGGTTCAAGCTTATCGATACCGAGCGCTGCTCGAGAGATCTACGGGTGGCATCCCTGTGAC
CCCTCCCCAGTGCCTCTCCTGGCCCTGGAAGTTGCCACTCCAGTGCCCACCAGCCTTGTCCTAATAAAAT
TAAGTTGCATCATTTTGTCTGACTAGGTGTCCTTCTATAATATTATGGGGTGGAGGGGGGTGGTATGGAG
CAAGGGGCAAGTTGGGAAGACAACCTGTAGGGCCTGCGGGGTCTATTGGGAACCAAGCTGGAGTGCAGTG
GCACAATCTTGGCTCACTGCAATCTCCGCCTCCTGGGTTCAAGCGATTCTCCTGCCTCAGCCTCCCGAGT
TGTTGGGATTCCAGGCATGCATGACCAGGCTCAGCTAATTTTTGTTTTTTTGGTAGAGACGGGGTTTCAC
CATATTGGCCAGGCTGGTCTCCAACTCCTAATCTCAGGTGATCTACCCACCTTGGCCTCCCAAATTGCTG
GGATTACAGGCGTGAACCACTGCTCCCTTCCCTGTCCTTCTGATTTTGTAGGTAACCACGTGCGGACCGA
GCGGCCGCAGGAACCCCTAGTGATGGAGTTGGCCACTCCCTCTCTGCGCGCTCGCTCGCTCACTGAGGCC
GGGCGACCAAAGGTCGCCCGACGCCCGGGCTTTGCCCGGGCGGCCTCAGTGAGCGAGCGAGCGCGCAGCT
GCCTGCAGGGGCGCCTGATGCGGTATTTTCTCCTTACGCATCTGTGCGGTATTTCACACCGCATA
[95 nt withheld, positions 3286-3380]
T
[46 nt withheld, positions 3382-3427]
C
[141 nt withheld, positions 3429-3569]
CCTTTGACGTTGGAGTCCACGTTCTTT
[37 nt withheld, positions 3597-3633]
ACTCTATCTCGGGCTATTCTTTTGATTTATAAGGGATTTTGCCGATTTCGGTCTATTGGTTAAAAAATGA
GCTGATTTAACAAAAATTTAACGCGAATTTTAACAAAATATTAACGTTTACAATTTTATGGTGCACTCTC
AGTACAATCTGCTCTGATGCCGCATAGTTAAGCCAGCCCCGACACCCGCCAACACCCGCTGACGCGCCCT
GACGGGCTTGTCTGCTCCCGGCATCCGCTTACAGACAAGCTGTGACCGTCTCCGGGAGCTGCATGTGTCA
GAGGTTTTCACCGTCATCACCGAAACGCGCGAGACGAAAGGGCCTCGTGATACGCCTATTTTTATAGGTT
AATGTCATGATAATAATGGTTTCTTAGACGTCAGGTGGCACTTTTCGGGGAAATGTGCGCGGAACCCCTA
TTTGTTTATTTTTCTAAATACATTCAAATATGTATCCGCTCATGAGACAATAACCCTGATAAATGCTTCA
ATAATATTGAAAAAGGAAGAGTATGAGTATTCAACATTTCCGTGTCGCCCTTATTCCCTTTTTTGCGGCA
TTTTGCCTTCCTGTTTTTGCTCACCCAGAAACGCTGGTGAAAGTAAAAGATGCTGAAGATCAGTTGGGTG
CACGAGTGGGTTACATCGAACTGGATCTCAACAGCGGTAAGATCCTTGAGAGTTTTCGCCCCGAAGAACG
TTTTCCAATGATGAGCACTTTTAAAGTTCTGCTATGTGGCGCGGTATTATCCCGTATTGACGCCGGGCAA
GAGCAACTCGGTCGCCGCATACACTATTCTCAGAATGACTTGGTTGAGTACTCACCAGTCACAGAAAAGC
ATCTTACGGATGGCATGACAGTAAGAGAATTATGCAGTGCTGCCATAACCATGAGTGATAACACTGCGGC
CAACTTACTTCTGACAACGATCGGAGGACCGAAGGAGCTAACCGCTTTTTTGCACAACATGGGGGATCAT
GTAACTCGCCTTGATCGTTGGGAACCGGAGCTGAATGAAGCCATACCAAACGACGAGCGTGACACCACGA
TGCCTGTAGCAATGGCAACAACGTTGCGCAAACTATTAACTGGCGAACTACTTACTCTAGCTTCCCGGCA
ACAATTAATAGACTGGATGGAGGCGGATAAAGTTGCAGGACCACTTCTGCGCTCGGCCCTTCCGGCTGGC
TGGTTTATTGCTGATAAATCTGGAGCCGGTGAGCGTGGGTCTCGCGGTATCATTGCAGCACTGGGGCCAG
ATGGTAAGCCCTCCCGTATCGTAGTTATCTACACGACGGGGAGTCAGGCAACTATGGATGAACGAAATAG
ACAGATCGCTGAGATAGGTGCCTCACTGATTAAGCATTGGTAACTGTCAGACCAAGTTTACTCATATATA
CTTTAGATTGATTTAAAACTTCATTTTTAATTTAAAAGGATCTAGGTGAAGATCCTTTTTGATAATCTCA
TGACCAAAATCCCTTAACGTGAGTTTTCGTTCCACTGAGCGTCAGACCCCGTAGAAAAGATCAAAGGATC
TTCTTGAGATCCTTTTTTTCTGCGCGTAATCTGCTGCTTGCAAACAAAAAAACCACCGCTACCAGCGGTG
GTTTGTTTGCCGGATCAAGAGCTACCAACTCTTTTTCCGAAGGTAACTGGCTTCAGCAGAGCGCAGATAC
CAAATACTGTTCTTCTAGTGTAGCCGTAGTTAGGCCACCACTTCAAGAACTCTGTAGCACCGCCTACATA
CCTCGCTCTGCTAATCCTGTTACCAGTGGCTGCTGCCAGTGGCGATAAGTCGTGTCTTACCGGGTTGGAC
TCAAGACGATAGTTACCGGATAAGGCGCAGCGGTCGGGCTGAACGGGGGGTTCGTGCACACAGCCCAGCT
TGGAGCGAACGACCTACACCGAACTGAGATACCTACAGCGTGAGCTATGAGAAAGCGCCACGCTTCCCGA
AGGGAGAAAGGCGGACAGGTATCCGGTAAGCGGCAGGGTCGGAACAGGAGAGCGCACGAGGGAGCTTCCA
GGGGGAAACGCCTGGTATCTTTATAGTCCTGTCGGGTTTCGCCACCTCTGACTTGAGCGTCGATTTTTGT
GATGCTCGTCAGGGGGGCGGAGCCTATGGAAAAACGCCAGCAACGCGGCCTTTTTACGGTTCCTGGCCTT
TTGCTGGCCTTTTGCTCACATGTCCTGCAGGCAGCTGCGCGCTCGCTCGCTCACTGAGGCCGCCCGGGCG
TCGGGCGACCTTTGGTCGCCCGGCCTCAGTGAGCGAGCGAGCGCGCAGAGAGGGAGTGGCCAACTCCATC
ACTAGGGGTTCCTGCGGCCGCACGCGT
Features (pLannotate 1.2.2; 22 found; start..end, strand, type, name):
      1..241     +  promoter       U6 promoter: RNA polymerase III promoter for human U6 snRNA
    269..344     +  misc_RNA       gRNA scaffold: guide RNA scaffold for the Streptococcus pyogenes CRISPR/Cas9 system
    378..825     +  promoter       hSyn promoter: human synapsin I promoter; confers neuron-specific expression (Kügler et al., 2003)
    849..889     +  intron         β-globin intron (fragment): intron from rabbit β-globin gene
    887..952     +  CDS            HBB (fragment): HBB_LEPEU - Experimental evidence at protein level: Swiss-Prot protein existence level 1. Involved in oxygen transport from the lung to the various peripheral tissues. From Lepus europaeus (European hare).
    951..984     -  protein_bind   lox2272: Cre-mediated recombination occurs in the 8-bp core sequence (GGATACTT). lox2272 sites are compatible with each other, but incompatible with loxP or loxN sites (Lee and Saito, 1988). Cre recombinase
   1047..1080    -  protein_bind   loxP: Cre-mediated recombination occurs in the 8-bp core sequence (GCATACAT). Cre recombinase
   1106..2278    -  CDS            GCaMP6s (fragment): improved fluorescent protein-based calcium sensor (Chen et al., 2013)
   2381..2414    +  protein_bind   lox2272: Cre-mediated recombination occurs in the 8-bp core sequence (GGATACTT). lox2272 sites are compatible with each other, but incompatible with loxP or loxN sites (Lee and Saito, 1988). Cre recombinase
   2485..2518    +  protein_bind   loxP: Cre-mediated recombination occurs in the 8-bp core sequence (GCATACAT). Cre recombinase
   2534..2551    +  misc_feature   MCS (fragment): pBluescript multiple cloning site
   2573..3049    +  polyA_signal   hGH poly(A) signal: human growth hormone polyadenylation signal
   3089..3229    +  repeat_region  AAV2 ITR: inverted terminal repeat of adeno-associated virus serotype 2 inverted
   3234..3285    -  misc_feature   bom (fragment): basis of mobility region from pBR322
   3304..3759    +  rep_origin     f1 ori (sequence partly withheld): f1 bacteriophage origin of replication; arrow indicates direction of (+) strand synthesis
   3760..3809    -  misc_feature   bom (fragment): basis of mobility region from pBR322
   3911..3946    -  CDS            rop (fragment): Rop protein, which maintains plasmids at low copy number; rop
   4041..4145    +  promoter       AmpR promoter: bla
   4146..5006    +  CDS            AmpR: β-lactamase; bla; confers resistance to ampicillin, carbenicillin, and related antibiotics
   5177..5765    +  rep_origin     ori: high-copy-number ColE1/pMB1/pBR322/pUC origin of replication
   5838..5865    +  repeat_region  AAV2 ITR (fragment): inverted terminal repeat of adeno-associated virus serotype 2 inverted
   5894..5921    +  repeat_region  AAV2 ITR (fragment): inverted terminal repeat of adeno-associated virus serotype 2 inverted
