[The description below was written by a language model from this plasmid's Addgene catalogue record and pLannotate feature annotations shown in this document.]
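Description:
pX552-hSyn-DIO-GCaMP8f_Grin1 gRNA is an AAV transfer plasmid of about 6 kb built on the pX552 backbone. It combines a CRISPR guide RNA cassette with a Cre-dependent calcium indicator in a single viral genome. It is propagated in bacteria through a high-copy ColE1/pUC-type origin with ampicillin selection (AmpR), and the backbone also carries an f1 origin. AAV2 inverted terminal repeats flank the payload so it can be packaged into recombinant AAV. One ITR is annotated intact, while the other is detected only as short fragments in the sequencing result. Difficulty reading or annotating ITRs could account for this, but the record does not settle the point.

The payload has two expression units. A human U6 RNA polymerase III promoter drives a Grin1-targeting spacer fused to the Streptococcus pyogenes Cas9 gRNA scaffold; the spacer was cloned through SapI sites that were destroyed in the process. Downstream, the neuron-specific human synapsin I promoter, followed by a short β-globin intron fragment, precedes a DIO (double-floxed inverted) cassette. The sensor coding sequence sits in the antisense orientation between paired lox2272 and loxP sites, so Cre recombination flips it irreversibly into the sense orientation for expression, which terminates at an hGH polyadenylation signal. The annotation tool labels the sensor as a GCaMP6s fragment by homology, whereas the catalogue entry names it GCaMP8f.

No Cas9 is encoded, so the nuclease must be supplied separately. The depositor notes a one-base deletion within the Grin1 spacer, shortening it to 19 nt, but reports that functional knock-down was still observed by electrophysiology and fiber photometry. The construct is intended for cell-type-specific gene editing paired with calcium imaging in Cre-defined neurons of the central and peripheral nervous systems.
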