Addgene plasmid #215281: pX552-hSyn-DIO-GCaMP8f_Grin1 gRNA
Purpose: Expresses Grin 1 gRNA in a Cre dependent GCaMP8f vector
Depositing lab: Bryan Copits. Depositing organization: Washington University in Saint Louis. Publication: Cell-Specific Single Viral Vector CRISPR/Cas9 Editing and Genetically Encoded Tool Delivery in the Central and Peripheral Nervous Systems. Moffa JC, Bland IN, Tooley JR, Kalyanaraman V, Heitmeier M, Creed MC, Copits BA. eNeuro. 2024 Jul 5;11(7):ENEURO.0438-23.2024. doi: 10.1523/ENEURO.0438-23.2024. Print 2024 Jul. PubMed 38871457.
Backbone
  Vector backbone: pX552
  Total vector size (bp): 5971
  Vector type: Mammalian Expression, AAV
Growth in bacteria
  Bacterial resistance: Ampicillin, 100 μg/mL
  Growth temperature: 37°C
  Growth strain: NEB Stable
  Copy number: High Copy
Gene/Insert
  Gene/Insert name: Grin1 gRNA
  Species: Synthetic
  Mutation: See Depositor Comments Below
  Promoter: U6
  Cloning method: Restriction Enzyme; 5′ cloning site SapI (destroyed during cloning); 3′ cloning site SapI (destroyed during cloning)
  Sequencing primers: 5′ CAAGGCTGTTAGAGAGATAATTGGA; 3′ GATGCTTGGATCAAAATAGGAAG
Terms and licenses: Academic/Nonprofit Terms; Industry Terms: Not Available to Industry
Depositor comments: During validation, the authors noticed a 1bp deletion of a 'G' at position 254 in the Grin1 guide RNA region of this construct. The sequence of the Grin1 gRNA was thus changed from 5'-GCACGAGCAGATGTTCCGCG-3' to 5'-GCACAGCAGATGTTCCGCG-3'. This does not affect the authors' interpretation of the results, as functional knock-down was observed in both electrophysiology and fiber photometry experiments. Please visit https://doi.org/10.1101/2023.10.10.561249 for bioRxiv preprint.
How to cite: pX552-hSyn-DIO-GCaMP8f_Grin1 gRNA was a gift from Bryan Copits (Addgene plasmid # 215281 ; http://n2t.net/addgene:215281 ; RRID:Addgene_215281)
